Addgene plasmid #12611: pB1H1
Depositing lab: Scot Wolfe. Depositing organization: University of Massachusetts, Worcester. Publication: A bacterial one-hybrid system for determining the DNA-binding specificity of transcription factors. Meng X, Brodsky MH, Wolfe SA. Nat Biotechnol. 2005 Aug . 23(8):988-94. 10.1038/nbt1120 PubMed 16041365.
Backbone
  Vector backbone: pB1H1
  Backbone size w/o insert (bp): 3598
  Vector type: Bacterial Expression
Growth in bacteria
  Bacterial resistance: Chloramphenicol, 25 μg/mL
  Growth temperature: 37°C
  Growth strain: DH5alpha
  Copy number: High Copy
Gene/Insert
  Gene/Insert name: Dorsal RHR in pB1H1 (alt name: dorsal)
  Species: D. melanogaster (fly)
  Insert size (bp): 887
  GenBank ID: CG6667
  Entrez Gene: dl (a.k.a. Dmel_CG6667, CG6667, DL, Dl, Dmel\CG6667, Dor, Dorsal, GSd447, NF-KB, NF-kappaB, NFkappaB, anon-EST:GressD7, d, dL, fs(2)k10816, mat(2)dorsal, p65)
  Tag / fusion protein: flag (N terminal on backbone)
  Cloning method: Restriction Enzyme; 5′ cloning site KpnI (not destroyed); 3′ cloning site AvrII (not destroyed)
  Sequencing primers: 5′ GATTCGTCGTGCGGCAACCA; 3′ GCGCTTCGTTAATACAGATG
Terms and licenses: Academic/Nonprofit Terms; Industry Terms: Not Available to Industry
How to cite: pB1H1 was a gift from Scot Wolfe (Addgene plasmid # 12611 ; http://n2t.net/addgene:12611 ; RRID:Addgene_12611)
