[The description below was written by a language model from this plasmid's Addgene catalogue record and pLannotate feature annotations shown in this document.]
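Description:
pB1H1 is a bacterial expression plasmid that serves as the "bait" vector of a bacterial one-hybrid system for determining the DNA-binding specificity of transcription factors. The deposited version carries the Rel homology region (RHR) of Drosophila melanogaster Dorsal (dl, CG6667), an NF-κB family protein that recognises κB-related sites. The full depositor sequence is about 4.5 kb, consistent with the roughly 3.6 kb backbone plus the ~0.9 kb insert cloned between KpnI and AvrII sites, both of which are retained. The plasmid is selected with chloramphenicol through a cat gene driven by its own promoter. It replicates from a p15A origin, which is compatible with ColE1-type plasmids and so allows co-maintenance with a second plasmid. The catalogue lists it as high copy, whereas p15A is usually described as medium copy.

The expression cassette is driven by a lacUV5 promoter with a lac operator, so it is repressible by LacI and inducible with IPTG. After a short lacZα remnant comes a fragment of E. coli rpoA, encoding part of the α subunit of RNA polymerase. This is followed in the same orientation by a FLAG epitope (annotated as a partial 3xFLAG match) and then the Dorsal RHR. The resulting product would be an α-subunit–FLAG–DNA-binding-domain fusion. In a one-hybrid system of this kind, binding of the fused domain to a target site upstream of a weak reporter promoter recruits RNA polymerase and activates the reporter, allowing preferred sites to be selected from a library. The reporter component is not part of this record. Small IS1, RSF ori, tet promoter and other fragments appear to be backbone remnants.
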