Features (pLannotate 1.2.2; 13 found; start..end, strand, type, name):
    220..322     -  promoter       cat promoter: promoter of the E. coli cat gene encoding chloramphenicol acetyltransferase
    443..586     +  mobile_element IS1 (fragment): prokaryotic transposable element IS1
    705..760     -  rep_origin     RSF ori (fragment): Plasmids containing the RSF 1030 origin of replication can be propagated in E. coli cells that contain additional plasmids with compatible origins.
    848..1393    -  rep_origin     p15A ori: Plasmids containing the medium-copy-number p15A origin of replication can be propagated in E. coli cells that contain a second plasmid with the ColE1 origin.
   1505..1528    +  promoter       tet promoter (fragment): E. coli promoter for tetracycline efflux protein gene
   1842..1872    +  promoter       lac UV5 promoter: E. coli lac promoter with an "up" mutation
   1880..1896    +  protein_bind   lac operator: The lac repressor binds to the lac operator to inhibit transcription in E. coli. This inhibition can be relieved by adding lactose or isopropyl-β-D-thiogalactopyranoside (IPTG). lac repressor encoded by lacI
   1916..1940    +  CDS            lacZα (fragment): LacZα fragment of β-galactosidase; lacZ fragment
   1966..2709    +  CDS            rpoA (fragment): RPOA_ECO24 - Experimental evidence at protein level: Swiss-Prot protein existence level 1. DNA-dependent RNA polymerase catalyzes the transcription of DNA into RNA using the four ribonucleoside triphosphates as substrates. From Escherichia coli O139:H28 (strain E24377A / ETEC).
   2719..2742    +  CDS            3xFLAG (fragment): three tandem FLAG® epitope tags, followed by an enterokinase cleavage site
   2779..3654    +  CDS            dl (fragment): DORS_DROME - Experimental evidence at protein level: Swiss-Prot protein existence level 1. Embryonic developmental protein (PubMed:2598266, PubMed:10072776). The lateral or ventral identity of a cell depends upon the concentration of this protein in its nucleus during the blastoderm stage (PubMed:2598266). A morphogenetic protein that specifically binds to the kappa B-related consensus sequence 5'- GRGAAAANCC-3', located in the enhancer region of zygotic genes such as Zen, Twist, Snail and Decapentaplegic. Mediates an immune response in larvae (PubMed:10072776). Part of a signaling pathway inv
   3682..3747    +  CDS            YPB2_ECOLX (fragment): Protein predicted: Swiss-Prot protein existence level 4. From Escherichia coli.
   4045..219     -  CDS            CmR (across the origin): chloramphenicol acetyltransferase; cat; confers resistance to chloramphenicol
>Addgene plasmid #12611 | pB1H1 | depositor full sequence | sequence record 7373 | Author sequence
GAATTCCGGATGAGCATTCATCAGGCGGGCAAGAATGTGAATAAAGGCCGGATAAAACTTGTGCTTATTT
TTCTTTACGGTCTTTAAAAAGGCCGTAATATCCAGCTGAACGGTCTGGTTATAGGTACATTGAGCAACTG
ACTGAAATGCCTCAAAATGTTCTTTACGATGCCATTGGGATATATCAACGGTGGTATATCCAGTGATTTT
TTTCTCCATTTTAGCTTCCTTAGCTCCTGAAAATCTCGATAACTCAAAAAATACGCCCGGTAGTGATCTT
ATTTCATTATGGTGAAAGTTGGAACCTCTTACGTGCCGATCAACGTCTCATTTTCGCCAAAAGTTGGCCC
AGGGCTTCCCGGTATCAACAGGGACACCAGGATTTATTTATTCTGCGAAGTGATCTTCCGTCACAGGTAT
TTATTCGGCGCAAAGTGCGTCGGGTGATGCTGCCAACTTACTGATTTAGTGTATGATGGTGTTTTTGAGG
TGCTCCAGTGGCTTCTGTTTCTATCAGCTGTCCCTCCTGTTCAGCTACTGACGGGGTGGTGCGTAACGGC
AAAAGCACCGCCGGACATCAGCGCTAGCGGAGTGTATACTGGCTTACTATGTTGGCACTGATGAGGGTGT
CAGTGAAGTGCTTCATGTGGCAGGAGAAAAAAGGCTGCACCGGTGCGTCAGCAGAATATGTGATACAGGA
TATATTCCGCTTCCTCGCTCACTGACTCGCTACGCTCGGTCGTTCGACTGCGGCGAGCGGAAATGGCTTA
CGAACGGGGCGGAGATTTCCTGGAAGATGCCAGGAAGATACTTAACAGGGAAGTGAGAGGGCCGCGGCAA
AGCCGTTTTTCCATAGGCTCCGCCCCCCTGACAAGCATCACGAAATCTGACGCTCAAATCAGTGGTGGCG
AAACCCGACAGGACTATAAAGATACCAGGCGTTTCCCCCTGGCGGCTCCCTCGTGCGCTCTCCTGTTCCT
GCCTTTCGGTTTACCGGTGTCATTCCGCTGTTATGGCCGCGTTTGTCTCATTCCACGCCTGACACTCAGT
TCCGGGTAGGCAGTTCGCTCCAAGCTGGACTGTATGCACGAACCCCCCGTTCAGTCCGACCGCTGCGCCT
TATCCGGTAACTATCGTCTTGAGTCCAACCCGGAAAGACATGCAAAAGCACCACTGGCAGCAGCCACTGG
TAATTGATTTAGAGGAGTTAGTCTTGAAGTCATGCGCCGGTTAAGGCTAAACTGAAAGGACAAGTTTTGG
TGACTGCGCTCCTCCAAGCCAGTTACCTCGGTTCAAAGAGTTGGTAGCTCAGAGAACCTTCGAAAAACCG
CCCTGCAAGGCGGTTTTTTCGTTTTCAGAGCAAGAGATTACGCGCAGACCAAAACGATCTCAAGAAGATC
ATCTTATTAATCAGATAAAATATTTCTAGATTTCAGTGCAATTTATCTCTTCAAATGTAGCACCTGAAGT
CAGCCCCATACGATATAAGTTGTAATTCTCATGTTTGACAGCTTATCATCGATAAGCTGGACGTCTAAGA
AACCATTATTATCATGACATTAACCTATAAAAATAGGCGTATCACGAGGCCCTTTGGATAACCAGAAGCA
ATAAAAAATCAAATCGGATTTCACTATATAATCTCACTTTATCTAAGATGAATCCGATGGAAGCATCCTG
TTTTCTCTCAATTTTTTTATCTAAAACCCAGCGTTCGATGCTTCTTTGAGCGAACGATCAAAAATAAGTG
CCTTCCCATCAAAAAAATATTGACAACATAAAAAACTTTGTGTTATACTTGTAACGCTACATGGAGATTA
ACTCAATCTAGCTAGAGAGGCTTTACACTTTATGCTTCCGGCTCGTATAATGTGTGGAATTGTGAGCGGA
TAACAATTTCACACAGGAAACAGCTATGACCATGATTACGGATTCACTGGAACTCTAGACCAAAGAGAGG
ACACAATGCAGGGTTCTGTGACAGAGTTTCTAAAACCGCGCCTGGTTGATATCGAGCAAGTGAGTTCGAC
GCACGCCAAGGTGACCCTTGAGCCTTTAGAGCGTGGCTTTGGCCATACTCTGGGTAACGCACTGCGCCGT
ATTCTGCTCTCATCGATGCCGGGTTGCGCGGTGACCGAGGTTGAGATTGATGGTGTACTACATGAGTACA
GCACCAAAGAAGGCGTTCAGGAAGATATCCTGGAAATCCTGCTCAACCTGAAAGGGCTGGCGGTGAGAGT
TCAGGGCAAAGATGAAGTTATTCTTACCTTGAATAAATCTGGCATTGGCCCTGTGACTGCAGCCGATATC
ACCCACGACGGTGATGTCGAAATCGTCAAGCCGCAGCACGTGATCTGCCACCTGACCGATGAGAACGCGT
CTATTAGCATGCGTATCAAAGTTCAGCGCGGTCGTGGTTATGTGCCGGCTTCTACCCGAATTCATTCGGA
AGAAGATGAGCGCCCAATCGGCCGTCTGCTGGTCGACGCATGCTACAGCCCTGTGGAGCGTATTGCCTAC
AATGTTGAAGCAGCGCGTGTAGAACAGCGTACCGACCTGGACAAGCTGGTCATCGAAATGGAAACCAACG
GCACAATCGATCCTGAAGAGGCGATTCGTCGTGCGGCAACCATTCTGGCTGAACAACTGGAAGCTTTCGT
TGACTTACGTGATGTACGTCAGCCTGAAGTGAAAGAAGAGAAACCAGAGGCGGCCGCGGACTACAAGGAT
GACGACGACAAGTTCCGGACCGGTTCCAAGACACCCCCCCATGGTACCAAGCCCTACGTAAAGATCACCG
AACAACCGGCAGGAAAGGCGCTAAGGTTTCGCTACGAGTGCGAGGGACGCTCGGCGGGATCCATTCCGGG
CGTGAACTCTACGCCGGAGAACAAGACCTATCCGACAATCGAAATTGTGGGCTACAAGGGACGCGCCGTA
GTTGTTGTCTCCTGCGTCACAAAGGATACGCCATATCGTCCTCATCCCCACAATTTAGTTGGCAAGGAGG
GCTGCAAGAAGGGCGTCTGTACACTGGAGATCAACAGTGAGACAATGCGAGCGGTGTTCAGTAACTTGGG
TATCCAGTGTGTCAAAAAGAAGGACATTGAGGCGGCGCTCAAGGCGCGCGAGGAGATCCGTGTGGATCCG
TTTAAGACTGGCTTTTCGCATCGTTTCCAGCCCTCGAGCATAGATCTGAATTCGGTGCGATTGTGCTTTC
AAGTATTCATGGAGAGCGAGCAGAAGGGTCGATTCACCTCGCCACTGCCGCCGGTAGTTTCGGAGCCCAT
CTTCGATAAGAAGGCCATGTCCGACCTGGTCATCTGCCGGCTGTGTAGCTGCTCGGCCACCGTTTTCGGC
AACACCCAGATCATCCTGCTCTGCGAGAAGGTGGCCAAGGAGGACATCTCCGTGCGATTCTTTGAGGAGA
AGAATGGCCAGAGTGTTTGGGAGGCCTTTGGTGACTTCCAGCACACGGATGTCCACAAGCAGACTGCCAT
TACCTTTAAGACGCCGCGCTATCATACCCTGGACATCACAGAGCCCGCCAAGGTTTTTATTCAACTGCGA
CGTCCCTCGGATGGAGTTACCAGCGAGGCCCTGCCCTTCGAGTACGTGCCAATGGACTCAGATCCAGCGC
ACTTGAGGCGGAAACGTCAGAAGTAACCTAGGATCCTCTAGGATCTGCATCGCAGGATGCTGCTGGCTAC
CCTGTGGAACACCTACATCTGTATTAACGAAGCGCTAACCGTTTTTATCAGGCTCTGGGAGGCAGAATAA
ATGATCATATCGTCAATTATTACCTCCACGGGGAGAGCCTGAGCAAACTGGCCTCAGGCATTTGAGAAGC
ACACGGTCACACTGCTTCCGGTAGTCAATAAACCGGTAAACCAGCAATAGACATAAGCGGCTATTTAACG
ACCCTGCCCTGAACCGACGACCGGGTCGAATTTGCTTTCGAATTTCTGCCATTCATCCGCTTATTATCAC
TTATTCAGGCGTAGCACCAGGCGTTTAAGGGCACCAATAACTGCCTTAAAAAAATTACGCCCCGCCCTGC
CACTCATCGCAGTACTGTTGTAATTCATTAAGCATTCTGCCGACATGGAAGCCATCACAGACGGCATGAT
GAACCTGAATCGCCAGCGGCATCAGCACCTTGTCGCCTTGCGTATAATATTTGCCCATGGTGAAAACGGG
GGCGAAGAAGTTGTCCATATTGGCCACGTTTAAATCAAAACTGGTGAAACTCACCCAGGGATTGGCTGAG
ACGAAAAACATATTCTCAATAAACCCTTTAGGGAAATAGGCCAGGTTTTCACCGTAACACGCCACATCTT
GCGAATATATGTGTAGAAACTGCCGGAAATCGTCGTGGTATTCACTCCAGAGCGATGAAAACGTTTCAGT
TTGCTCATGGAAAACGGTGTAACAAGGGTGAACACTATCCCATATCACCAGCTCACCGTCTTTCATTGCC
ATACG
