>Addgene plasmid #12611 | pB1H1 | addgene partial sequence | sequence record 19033 | 12611 with pB1H-F
GGACTACAAGGATGACGACGACAAGTTCCGGACCGGTTCCAAGACACCCCCCCATGGTACCAAGCCCTAC
GTAAAGATCACCGAACAACCGGCAGGAAAGGCGCTAAGGTTTCGCTACGAGTGCGAGGGACGCTCGGCGG
GATCCATTCCGGGCGTGAACTCTACGCCGGAGAACAAGACCTATCCGACAATCGAAATTGTGGGCTACAA
GGGACGCGCCGTAGTTGTTGTCTCCTGCGTCACAAAGGATACGCCATATCGTCCTCATCCCCACAATTTA
GTTGGCAAGGAGGGCTGCAAGAAGGGCGTCTGTACACTGGAGATCAACAGTGAGACAATGCGAGCGGTGT
TCAGTAACTTGGGTATCCAGTGTGTCAAAAAGAAGGACATTGAGGCGGCGCTCAAGGCGCGCGAGGAGAT
CCGTGTGGATCCGTTTAAGACTGGCTTTTCGCATCGTTTCCAGCCCTCGAGCATAGATCTGAATTCGGTG
CGATTGTGCTTTCAAGTATTCATGGAGAGCGAGCAGAAGGGTCGATTCACCTCGCCACTGCCGCCGGTAG
TTTCGGAGCCCATCTTCGATAAGAAGGCCATGTCCGACCTGGTCATCTGCCGGCTGTGTAGCTGCTCGGC
CACCGTTTTCGGCAACACCCAGATCATCCTGCTCTGCGAGAAGGTGGCCAAGGAGGACATCTCCGTGCGA
TTCTTTGAGGAGAAG
